>Addgene plasmid #245022 | EGFP human Rab27a isoform-1 T23N | addgene full sequence | sequence record 487508 | Addgene NGS Result
CGTTACATAACTTACGGTAAATGGCCCGCCTGGCTGACCGCCCAACGACCCCCGCCCATTGACGTCAATA
ATGACGTATGTTCCCATAGTAACGCCAATAGGGACTTTCCATTGACGTCAATGGGTGGAGTATTTACGGT
AAACTGCCCACTTGGCAGTACATCAAGTGTATCATATGCCAAGTACGCCCCCTATTGACGTCAATGACGG
TAAATGGCCCGCCTGGCATTATGCCCAGTACATGACCTTATGGGACTTTCCTACTTGGCAGTACATCTAC
GTATTAGTCATCGCTATTACCATGGTGATGCGGTTTTGGCAGTACATCAATGGGCGTGGATAGCGGTTTG
ACTCACGGGGATTTCCAAGTCTCCACCCCATTGACGTCAATGGGAGTTTGTTTTGGCACCAAAATCAACG
GGACTTTCCAAAATGTCGTAACAACTCCGCCCCATTGACGCAAATGGGCGGTAGGCGTGTACGGTGGGAG
GTCTATATAAGCAGAGCTGGTTTAGTGAACCGTCAGATCCGCTAGCGCTACCGGTCGCCACCATGGTGAG
CAAGGGCGAGGAGCTGTTCACCGGGGTGGTGCCCATCCTGGTCGAGCTGGACGGCGACGTAAACGGCCAC
AAGTTCAGCGTGTCCGGCGAGGGCGAGGGCGATGCCACCTACGGCAAGCTGACCCTGAAGTTCATCTGCA
CCACCGGCAAGCTGCCCGTGCCCTGGCCCACCCTCGTGACCACCCTGACCTACGGCGTGCAGTGCTTCAG
CCGCTACCCCGACCACATGAAGCAGCACGACTTCTTCAAGTCCGCCATGCCCGAAGGCTACGTCCAGGAG
CGCACCATCTTCTTCAAGGACGACGGCAACTACAAGACCCGCGCCGAGGTGAAGTTCGAGGGCGACACCC
TGGTGAACCGCATCGAGCTGAAGGGCATCGACTTCAAGGAGGACGGCAACATCCTGGGGCACAAGCTGGA
GTACAACTACAACAGCCACAACGTCTATATCATGGCCGACAAGCAGAAGAACGGCATCAAGGTGAACTTC
AAGATCCGCCACAACATCGAGGACGGCAGCGTGCAGCTCGCCGACCACTACCAGCAGAACACCCCCATCG
GCGACGGCCCCGTGCTGCTGCCCGACAACCACTACCTGAGCACCCAGTCCGCCCTGAGCAAAGACCCCAA
CGAGAAGCGCGATCACATGGTCCTGCTGGAGTTCGTGACCGCCGCCGGGATCACTCTCGGCATGGACGAG
CTGTACAAGTCCGGACTCAGATCTCGAGGCATGTCTGATGGAGATTATGATTACCTCATCAAGTTTTTAG
CTTTGGGAGACTCTGGTGTAGGGAAGAACAGTGTACTTTACCAATATACAGATGGTAAATTTAACTCCAA
ATTTATCACAACAGTGGGCATTGATTTCAGGGAAAAAAGAGTGGTGTACAGAGCCAGTGGGCCGGATGGA
GCCACTGGCAGAGGCCAGAGAATCCACCTGCAGTTATGGGACACAGCAGGGCAGGAGAGGTTTCGTAGCT
TAACGACAGCGTTCTTCAGAGATGCTATGGGTTTTCTTCTACTTTTTGATCTGACAAATGAGCAAAGTTT
CCTCAATGTCAGAAACTGGATAAGCCAGCTACAGATGCATGCATATTGTGAAAACCCAGATATAGTGCTG
TGTGGAAACAAGAGTGATCTGGAGGACCAGAGAGTAGTGAAAGAGGAGGAAGCCATAGCACTCGCAGAGA
AATATGGAATCCCCTACTTTGAAACTAGTGCTGCCAATGGGACAAACATAAGCCAAGCAATTGAGATGCT
TCTGGACCTGATAATGAAGCGAATGGAACGGTGTGTGGACAAGTCCTGGATTCCTGAAGGAGTGGTGCGA
TCAAATGGTCATGCCTCTACGGATCAGTTAAGTGAAGAAAAGGAGAAAGGGGCATGTGGCTGTTAAGGAT
CCACCGGATCTAGATAACTGATCATAATCAGCCATACCACATTTGTAGAGGTTTTACTTGCTTTAAAAAA
CCTCCCACACCTCCCCCTGAACCTGAAACATAAAATGAATGCAATTGTTGTTGTTAACTTGTTTATTGCA
GCTTATAATGGTTACAAATAAAGCAATAGCATCACAAATTTCACAAATAAAGCATTTTTTTCACTGCATT
CTAGTTGTGGTTTGTCCAAACTCATCAATGTATCTTAACGCGTAAATTGTAAGCGTTAATATTTTGTTAA
AATTCGCGTTAAATTTTTGTTAAATCAGCTCATTTTTTAACCAATAGGCCGAAATCGGCAAAATCCCTTA
TAAATCAAAAGAATAGACCGAGATAGGGT
[37 nt withheld, positions 2340-2376]
AAAGAACGTGGACTCCAACGTCAAAGG
[49 nt withheld, positions 2404-2452]
T
[91 nt withheld, positions 2454-2544]
G
[124 nt withheld, positions 2546-2669]
CAGGTGGCACTTTTCGGGGAAATGTGCGCGGAACCCCTATTTGTTTATTTTTCTAAATACATTCAAATAT
GTATCCGCTCATGAGACAATAACCCTGATAAATGCTTCAATAATATTGAAAAAGGAAGAGTCCTGAGGCG
GAAAGAACCAGCTGTGGAATGTGTGTCAGTTAGGGTGTGGAAAGTCCCCAGGCTCCCCAGCAGGCAGAAG
TATGCAAAGCATGCATCTCAATTAGTCAGCAACCATAGTCCCGCCCCTAACTCCGCCCATCCCGCCCCTA
ACTCCGCCCAGTTCCGCCCATTCTCCGCCCCATGGCTGACTAATTTTTTTTATTTATGCAGAGGCCGAGG
CCGCCTCGGCCTCTGAGCTATTCCAGAAGTAGTGAGGAGGCTTTTTTGGAGGCCTAGGCTTTTGCAAAGA
TCGATCAAGAGACAGGATGAGGATCGTTTCGCATGATTGAACAAGATGGATTGCACGCAGGTTCTCCGGC
CGCTTGGGTGGAGAGGCTATTCGGCTATGACTGGGCACAACAGACAATCGGCTGCTCTGATGCCGCCGTG
TTCCGGCTGTCAGCGCAGGGGCGCCCGGTTCTTTTTGTCAAGACCGACCTGTCCGGTGCCCTGAATGAAC
TGCAAGACGAGGCAGCGCGGCTATCGTGGCTGGCCACGACGGGCGTTCCTTGCGCAGCTGTGCTCGACGT
TGTCACTGAAGCGGGAAGGGACTGGCTGCTATTGGGCGAAGTGCCGGGGCAGGATCTCCTGTCATCTCAC
CTTGCTCCTGCCGAGAAAGTATCCATCATGGCTGATGCAATGCGGCGGCTGCATACGCTTGATCCGGCTA
CCTGCCCATTCGACCACCAAGCGAAACATCGCATCGAGCGAGCACGTACTCGGATGGAAGCCGGTCTTGT
CGATCAGGATGATCTGGACGAAGAGCATCAGGGGCTCGCGCCAGCCGAACTGTTCGCCAGGCTCAAGGCG
AGCATGCCCGACGGCGAGGATCTCGTCGTGACCCATGGCGATGCCTGCTTGCCGAATATCATGGTGGAAA
ATGGCCGCTTTTCTGGATTCATCGACTGTGGCCGGCTGGGTGTGGCGGACCGCTATCAGGACATAGCGTT
GGCTACCCGTGATATTGCTGAAGAGCTTGGCGGCGAATGGGCTGACCGCTTCCTCGTGCTTTACGGTATC
GCCGCTCCCGATTCGCAGCGCATCGCCTTCTATCGCCTTCTTGACGAGTTCTTCTGAGCGGGACTCTGGG
GTTCGAAATGACCGACCAAGCGACGCCCAACCTGCCATCACGAGATTTCGATTCCACCGCCGCCTTCTAT
GAAAGGTTGGGCTTCGGAATCGTTTTCCGGGACGCCGGCTGGATGATCCTCCAGCGCGGGGATCTCATGC
TGGAGTTCTTCGCCCACCCTAGGGGGAGGCTAACTGAAACACGGAAGGAGACAATACCGGAAGGAACCCG
CGCTATGACGGCAATAAAAAGACAGAATAAAACGCACGGTGTTGGGTCGTTTGTTCATAAACGCGGGGTT
CGGTCCCAGGGCTGGCACTCTGTCGATACCCCACCGAGACCCCATTGGGGCCAATACGCCCGCGTTTCTT
CCTTTTCCCCACCCCACCCCCCAAGTTCGGGTGAAGGCCCAGGGCTCGCAGCCAACGTCGGGGCGGCAGG
CCCTGCCATAGCCTCAGGTTACTCATATATACTTTAGATTGATTTAAAACTTCATTTTTAATTTAAAAGG
ATCTAGGTGAAGATCCTTTTTGATAATCTCATGACCAAAATCCCTTAACGTGAGTTTTCGTTCCACTGAG
CGTCAGACCCCGTAGAAAAGATCAAAGGATCTTCTTGAGATCCTTTTTTTCTGCGCGTAATCTGCTGCTT
GCAAACAAAAAAACCACCGCTACCAGCGGTGGTTTGTTTGCCGGATCAAGAGCTACCAACTCTTTTTCCG
AAGGTAACTGGCTTCAGCAGAGCGCAGATACCAAATACTGTTCTTCTAGTGTAGCCGTAGTTAGGCCACC
ACTTCAAGAACTCTGTAGCACCGCCTACATACCTCGCTCTGCTAATCCTGTTACCAGTGGCTGCTGCCAG
TGGCGATAAGTCGTGTCTTACCGGGTTGGACTCAAGACGATAGTTACCGGATAAGGCGCAGCGGTCGGGC
TGAACGGGGGGTTCGTGCACACAGCCCAGCTTGGAGCGAACGACCTACACCGAACTGAGATACCTACAGC
GTGAGCTATGAGAAAGCGCCACGCTTCCCGAAGGGAGAAAGGCGGACAGGTATCCGGTAAGCGGCAGGGT
CGGAACAGGAGAGCGCACGAGGGAGCTTCCAGGGGGAAACGCCTGGTATCTTTATAGTCCTGTCGGGTTT
CGCCACCTCTGACTTGAGCGTCGATTTTTGTGATGCTCGTCAGGGGGGCGGAGCCTATGGAAAAACGCCA
GCAACGCGGCCTTTTTACGGTTCCTGGCCTTTTGCTGGCCTTTTGCTCACATGTTCTTTCCTGCGTTATC
CCCTGATTCTGTGGATAACCGTATTACCGCCATGCATTAGTTATTAATAGTAATCAATTACGGGGTCATT
AGTTCATAGCCCATATATGGAGTTCCG
Features (pLannotate 1.2.2; 16 found; start..end, strand, type, name):
      1..304     +  enhancer       CMV enhancer: human cytomegalovirus immediate early enhancer
    305..508     +  promoter       CMV promoter: human cytomegalovirus (CMV) immediate early promoter
    553..1269    +  CDS            EGFP: EGFP is a basic (constitutively fluorescent) green fluorescent protein published in 1996, derived from Aequorea victoria. It is reported to be a rapidly-maturing weak dimer with moderate acid sensitivity.
   1270..1288    +  misc_feature   MCS (fragment): multiple cloning site
   1291..1953    +  CDS            RAB27A: RB27A_HUMAN - Also known as RAB27. Experimental evidence at protein level: Swiss-Prot protein existence level 1. Small GTPase which cycles between active GTP-bound and inactive GDP-bound states. In its active state, binds to a variety of effector proteins to regulate homeostasis of late endocytic pathway, including endosomal positioning, maturation and secretion (PubMed:30771381). Plays a role in cytotoxic granule exocytosis in lymphocytes. Required for both granule maturation and granule docking and priming at the immunologic synapse. From Homo sapiens (Human).
   1979..2063    +  CDS            large T antigen (fragment): large T antigen from SV40 (simian virus 40)
   2086..2207    +  polyA_signal   SV40 poly(A) signal: SV40 polyadenylation signal
   2241..2669    -  rep_origin     f1 ori (sequence partly withheld): f1 bacteriophage origin of replication; arrow indicates direction of (+) strand synthesis
   2696..2800    +  promoter       AmpR promoter: bla
   2869..3079    +  promoter       SV40 promoter: SV40 early promoter
   3122..3916    +  CDS            NeoR/KanR: aminoglycoside phosphotransferase from Tn5; aph(3')-II (or nptII); confers resistance to neomycin, kanamycin, and G418 (Geneticin®)
   3937..4089    +  CDS            ble (fragment): BLE_KLEPN - Experimental evidence at protein level: Swiss-Prot protein existence level 1. Binding protein with a strong affinity to the bleomycin family of antibiotics. Binds to CL990; an antimitotic-antibiotic compound. From Klebsiella pneumoniae.
   4148..4195    +  polyA_signal   HSV TK poly(A) signal: herpes simplex virus thymidine kinase polyadenylation signal (Cole and Stacy, 1985)
   4286..4302    -  polyA_signal   bGH poly(A) signal (fragment): bovine growth hormone polyadenylation signal
   4524..5112    +  rep_origin     ori: high-copy-number ColE1/pMB1/pBR322/pUC origin of replication
   5227..5286    +  enhancer       CMV enhancer (fragment): human cytomegalovirus immediate early enhancer
