[The description below was written by a language model from this plasmid's Addgene catalogue record and pLannotate feature annotations shown in this document.]
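Description:
EGFP human Rab27a isoform-1 T23N is a mammalian expression plasmid of about 5.3 kb built on a "C1" backbone, whose layout matches the familiar EGFP-C1 type of vector in which the fluorescent protein sits upstream of the cloning site. It is maintained in E. coli at high copy from a ColE1/pUC-type origin and selected with kanamycin. The single NeoR/KanR gene (Tn5 aminoglycoside phosphotransferase) is preceded by both a bacterial bla promoter and the SV40 early promoter and is followed by the HSV TK polyadenylation signal. This lets the same marker confer kanamycin resistance in bacteria and G418 resistance in transfected mammalian cells. An f1 origin is also present. The short annotated fragments of ble, bGH poly(A) and SV40 large T antigen appear to be backbone remnants rather than functional parts.

The payload is a fusion of EGFP to the N-terminus of human RAB27A, joined through a short stretch of residual multiple cloning site. It is driven by the human CMV immediate early enhancer and promoter and terminated by the SV40 poly(A) signal. Rab27a is a small GTPase that cycles between GTP- and GDP-bound states and regulates late endocytic and secretory events, including granule docking and exocytosis. According to the record, the T23N substitution makes this a dominant negative mutant. Substitutions at this conserved position in Rab GTPases generally favour the inactive, GDP-bound form. The construct suits transient or stable expression in cultured mammalian cells to interfere with Rab27a-dependent trafficking, with green fluorescence identifying expressing cells and showing where the mutant protein localises. The restriction sites used for cloning are not recorded.
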