Addgene plasmid #245022: EGFP human Rab27a isoform-1 T23N
Purpose: Dominant negative human Rab27a T23N mutant
Depositing lab: Thomas Martin. Depositing organization: University of Wisconsin, Madison.
Backbone
  Vector backbone: C1
  Vector type: Mammalian Expression
Growth in bacteria
  Bacterial resistance: Kanamycin, 50 μg/mL
  Growth temperature: 37°C
  Growth strain: DH5alpha
  Copy number: High Copy
Gene/Insert
  Gene/Insert name: Rab27a
  Species: H. sapiens (human)
  Entrez Gene: RAB27A (a.k.a. GS2, HsT18676, RAB27, RAM)
  Tag / fusion protein: EGFP (N terminal on insert)
  Cloning method: Restriction Enzyme; 5′ cloning site Unknown (unknown if destroyed)
Terms and licenses: Academic/Nonprofit Terms; Industry Terms: Not Available to Industry
How to cite: EGFP human Rab27a isoform-1 T23N was a gift from Thomas Martin (Addgene plasmid # 245022 ; http://n2t.net/addgene:245022 ; RRID:Addgene_245022)
